>Addgene plasmid #90862 | PTTG1 A9.4 gRNA | addgene full sequence | sequence record 183908 | Addgene NGS Result
CGAGTCAGTGAGCGAGGAAGCGGAAGAGCGCCCAATACGCAAACCGCCTCTCCCCGCGCGTTGGCCGATT
CATTAATGCAGCTGGCACGACAGGTTTCCCGACTGGAAAGCGGGCAGTGAGCGCAACGCAATTAATGTGA
GTTAGCTCACTCATTAGGCACCCCAGGCTTTACACTTTATGCTTCCGGCTCGTATGTTGTGTGGAATTGT
GAGCGGATAACAATTTCACACAGGAAACAGCTATGACCATGATTACGCCAAGCGCGCAATTAACCCTCAC
TAAAGGGAACAAAAGCTGGAGCTGCAAGCTTAATGTAGTCTTATGCAATACTCTTGTAGTCTTGCAACAT
GGTAACGATGAGTTAGCAACATGCCTTACAAGGAGAGAAAAAGCACCGTGCATGCCGATTGGTGGAAGTA
AGGTGGTACGATCGTGCCTTATTAGGAAGGCAACAGACGGGTCTGACATGGATTGGACGAACCACTGAAT
TGCCGCATTGCAGAGATATTGTATTTAAGTGCCTAGCTCGATACATAAACGGGTCTCTCTGGTTAGACCA
GATCTGAGCCTGGGAGCTCTCTGGCTAACTAGGGAACCCACTGCTTAAGCCTCAATAAAGCTTGCCTTGA
GTGCTTCAAGTAGTGTGTGCCCGTCTGTTGTGTGACTCTGGTAACTAGAGATCCCTCAGACCCTTTTAGT
CAGTGTGGAAAATCTCTAGCAGTGGCGCCCGAACAGGGACTTGAAAGCGAAAGGGAAACCAGAGGAGCTC
TCTCGACGCAGGACTCGGCTTGCTGAAGCGCGCACGGCAAGAGGCGAGGGGCGGCGACTGGTGAGTACGC
CAAAAATTTTGACTAGCGGAGGCTAGAAGGAGAGAGATGGGTGCGAGAGCGTCAGTATTAAGCGGGGGAG
AATTAGATCGCGATGGGAAAAAATTCGGTTAAGGCCAGGGGGAAAGAAAAAATATAAATTAAAACATATA
GTATGGGCAAGCAGGGAGCTAGAACGATTCGCAGTTAATCCTGGCCTGTTAGAAACATCAGAAGGCTGTA
GACAAATACTGGGACAGCTACAACCATCCCTTCAGACAGGATCAGAAGAACTTAGATCATTATATAATAC
AGTAGCAACCCTCTATTGTGTGCATCAAAGGATAGAGATAAAAGACACCAAGGAAGCTTTAGACAAGATA
GAGGAAGAGCAAAACAAAAGTAAGACCACCGCACAGCAAGCGGCCGCTGATCTTCAGACCTGGAGGAGGA
GATATGAGGGACAATTGGAGAAGTGAATTATATAAATATAAAGTAGTAAAAATTGAACCATTAGGAGTAG
CACCCACCAAGGCAAAGAGAAGAGTGGTGCAGAGAGAAAAAAGAGCAGTGGGAATAGGAGCTTTGTTCCT
TGGGTTCTTGGGAGCAGCAGGAAGCACTATGGGCGCAGCGTCAATGACGCTGACGGTACAGGCCAGACAA
TTATTGTCTGGTATAGTGCAGCAGCAGAACAATTTGCTGAGGGCTATTGAGGCGCAACAGCATCTGTTGC
AACTCACAGTCTGGGGCATCAAGCAGCTCCAGGCAAGAATCCTGGCTGTGGAAAGATACCTAAAGGATCA
ACAGCTCCTGGGGATTTGGGGTTGCTCTGGAAAACTCATTTGCACCACTGCTGTGCCTTGGAATGCTAGT
TGGAGTAATAAATCTCTGGAACAGATTTGGAATCACACGACCTGGATGGAGTGGGACAGAGAAATTAACA
ATTACACAAGCTTAATACACTCCTTAATTGAAGAATCGCAAAACCAGCAAGAAAAGAATGAACAAGAATT
ATTGGAATTAGATAAATGGGCAAGTTTGTGGAATTGGTTTAACATAACAAATTGGCTGTGGTATATAAAA
TTATTCATAATGATAGTAGGAGGCTTGGTAGGTTTAAGAATAGTTTTTGCTGTACTTTCTATAGTGAATA
GAGTTAGGCAGGGATATTCACCATTATCGTTTCAGACCCACCTCCCAACCCCGAGGGGACCCAGAGAGGG
CCTATTTCCCATGATTCCTTCATATTTGCATATACGATACAAGGCTGTTAGAGAGATAATTAGAATTAAT
TTGACTGTAAACACAAAGATATTAGTACAAAATACGTGACGTAGAAAGTAATAATTTCTTGGGTAGTTTG
CAGTTTTAAAATTATGTTTTAAAATGGACTATCATATGCTTACCGTAACTTGAAAGTATTTCGATTTCTT
GGCTTTATATATCTTGTGGAAAGGACGAAACACCGTCGAACGTTTTGCCAAAACGGTTTAAGAGCTATGC
TGGAAACAGCATAGCAAGTTTAAATAAGGCTAGTCCGTTATCAACTTGAAAAAGTGGCACCGAGTCGGTG
CTTTTTTTGAATTCTAGATCTTGAGACAAATGGCAGTATTCATCCACAATTTTAAAAGAAAAGGGGGGAT
TGGGGGGTACAGTGCAGGGGAAAGAATAGTAGACATAATAGCAACAGACATACAAACTAAAGAATTACAA
AAACAAATTACAAAAATTCAAAATTTTCGGGTTTATTACAGGGACAGCAGAGATCCACTTTGGCGCCGGC
TCGAGTGGCTCCGGTGCCCGTCAGTGGGCAGAGCGCACATCGCCCACAGTCCCCGAGAAGTTGGGGGGAG
GGGTCGGCAATTGAACCGGTGCCTAGAGAAGGTGGCGCGGGGTAAACTGGGAAAGTGATGTCGTGTACTG
GCTCCGCCTTTTTCCCGAGGGTGGGGGAGAACCGTATATAAGTGCAGTAGTCGCCGTGAACGTTCTTTTT
CGCAACGGGTTTGCCGCCAGAACACAGGTGTCGTGACGCGGGATCCGCCACCATGACCGAGTACAAGCCC
ACGGTGCGCCTCGCCACCCGCGACGACGTCCCCAGGGCCGTACGCACCCTCGCCGCCGCGTTCGCCGACT
ACCCCGCCACGCGCCACACCGTCGATCCGGACCGCCACATCGAGCGGGTCACCGAGCTGCAAGAACTCTT
CCTCACGCGCGTCGGGCTCGACATCGGCAAGGTGTGGGTCGCGGACGACGGCGCCGCGGTGGCGGTCTGG
ACCACGCCGGAGAGCGTCGAAGCGGGGGCGGTGTTCGCCGAGATCGGCCCGCGCATGGCCGAGTTGAGCG
GTTCCCGGCTGGCCGCGCAGCAACAGATGGAAGGCCTCCTGGCGCCGCACCGGCCCAAGGAGCCCGCGTG
GTTCCTGGCCACCGTCGGAGTCTCGCCCGACCACCAGGGCAAGGGTCTGGGCAGCGCCGTCGTGCTCCCC
GGAGTGGAGGCGGCCGAGCGCGCCGGGGTGCCCGCCTTCCTGGAGACCTCCGCGCCCCGCAACCTCCCCT
TCTACGAGCGGCTCGGCTTCACCGTCACCGCCGACGTCGAGGTGCCCGAAGGACCGCGCACCTGGTGCAT
GACCCGCAAGCCCGGTGCCTGAACGCGTTAAGTCGACAATCAACCTCTGGATTACAAAATTTGTGAAAGA
TTGACTGGTATTCTTAACTATGTTGCTCCTTTTACGCTATGTGGATACGCTGCTTTAATGCCTTTGTATC
ATGCTATTGCTTCCCGTATGGCTTTCATTTTCTCCTCCTTGTATAAATCCTGGTTGCTGTCTCTTTATGA
GGAGTTGTGGCCCGTTGTCAGGCAACGTGGCGTGGTGTGCACTGTGTTTGCTGACGCAACCCCCACTGGT
TGGGGCATTGCCACCACCTGTCAGCTCCTTTCCGGGACTTTCGCTTTCCCCCTCCCTATTGCCACGGCGG
AACTCATCGCCGCCTGCCTTGCCCGCTGCTGGACAGGGGCTCGGCTGTTGGGCACTGACAATTCCGTGGT
GTTGTCGGGGAAATCATCGTCCTTTCCTTGGCTGCTCGCCTGTGTTGCCACCTGGATTCTGCGCGGGACG
TCCTTCTGCTACGTCCCTTCGGCCCTCAATCCAGCGGACCTTCCTTCCCGCGGCCTGCTGCCGGCTCTGC
GGCCTCTTCCGCGTCTTCGCCTTCGCCCTCAGACGAGTCGGATCTCCCTTTGGGCCGCCTCCCCGCGTCG
ACTTTAAGACCAATGACTTACAAGGCAGCTGTAGATCTTAGCCACTTTTTAAAAGAAAAGGGGGGACTGG
AAGGGCTAATTCACTCCCAACGAAGACAAGATCTGCTTTTTGCTTGTACTGGGTCTCTCTGGTTAGACCA
GATCTGAGCCTGGGAGCTCTCTGGCTAACTAGGGAACCCACTGCTTAAGCCTCAATAAAGCTTGCCTTGA
GTGCTTCAAGTAGTGTGTGCCCGTCTGTTGTGTGACTCTGGTAACTAGAGATCCCTCAGACCCTTTTAGT
CAGTGTGGAAAATCTCTAGCAGTACGTATAGTAGTTCATGTCATCTTATTATTCAGTATTTATAACTTGC
AAAGAAATGAATATCAGAGAGTGAGAGGAACTTGTTTATTGCAGCTTATAATGGTTACAAATAAAGCAAT
AGCATCACAAATTTCACAAATAAAGCATTTTTTTCACTGCATTCTAGTTGTGGTTTGTCCAAACTCATCA
ATGTATCTTATCATGTCTGGCTCTAGCTATCCCGCCCCTAACTCCGCCCATCCCGCCCCTAACTCCGCCC
AGTTCCGCCCATTCTCCGCCCCATGGCTGACTAATTTTTTTTATTTATGCAGAGGCCGAGGCCGCCTCGG
CCTCTGAGCTATTCCAGAAGTAGTGAGGAGGCTTTTTTGGAGGCCTAGGGACGTACCCAATTCGCCCTAT
AGTGAGTCGTATTACGCGCGCTCACTGGCCGTCGTTTTACAACGTCGTGACTGGGAAAACCCTGGCGTTA
CCCAACTTAATCGCCTTGCAGCACATCCCCCTTTCGCCAGCTGGCGTAATAGCGAAGAGGCCCGCACCGA
TCGCCCTTCCCAACAGTTGCGCAGCCTGAATGGCGAATGGG
[124 nt withheld, positions 4942-5065]
C
[91 nt withheld, positions 5067-5157]
A
[49 nt withheld, positions 5159-5207]
CCTTTGACGTTGGAGTCCACGTTCTTT
[37 nt withheld, positions 5235-5271]
ACCCTATCTCGGTCTATTCTTTTGATTTATAAGGGATTTTGCCGATTTCGGCCTATTGGTTAAAAAATGA
GCTGATTTAACAAAAATTTAACGCGAATTTTAACAAAATATTAACGCTTACAATTTAGGTGGCACTTTTC
GGGGAAATGTGCGCGGAACCCCTATTTGTTTATTTTTCTAAATACATTCAAATATGTATCCGCTCATGAG
ACAATAACCCTGATAAATGCTTCAATAATATTGAAAAAGGAAGAGTATGAGTATTCAACATTTCCGTGTC
GCCCTTATTCCCTTTTTTGCGGCATTTTGCCTTCCTGTTTTTGCTCACCCAGAAACGCTGGTGAAAGTAA
AAGATGCTGAAGATCAGTTGGGTGCACGAGTGGGTTACATCGAACTGGATCTCAACAGCGGTAAGATCCT
TGAGAGTTTTCGCCCCGAAGAACGTTTTCCAATGATGAGCACTTTTAAAGTTCTGCTATGTGGCGCGGTA
TTATCCCGTATTGACGCCGGGCAAGAGCAACTCGGTCGCCGCATACACTATTCTCAGAATGACTTGGTTG
AGTACTCACCAGTCACAGAAAAGCATCTTACGGATGGCATGACAGTAAGAGAATTATGCAGTGCTGCCAT
AACCATGAGTGATAACACTGCGGCCAACTTACTTCTGACAACGATCGGAGGACCGAAGGAGCTAACCGCT
TTTTTGCACAACATGGGGGATCATGTAACTCGCCTTGATCGTTGGGAACCGGAGCTGAATGAAGCCATAC
CAAACGACGAGCGTGACACCACGATGCCTGTAGCAATGGCAACAACGTTGCGCAAACTATTAACTGGCGA
ACTACTTACTCTAGCTTCCCGGCAACAATTAATAGACTGGATGGAGGCGGATAAAGTTGCAGGACCACTT
CTGCGCTCGGCCCTTCCGGCTGGCTGGTTTATTGCTGATAAATCTGGAGCCGGTGAGCGTGGGTCTCGCG
GTATCATTGCAGCACTGGGGCCAGATGGTAAGCCCTCCCGTATCGTAGTTATCTACACGACGGGGAGTCA
GGCAACTATGGATGAACGAAATAGACAGATCGCTGAGATAGGTGCCTCACTGATTAAGCATTGGTAACTG
TCAGACCAAGTTTACTCATATATACTTTAGATTGATTTAAAACTTCATTTTTAATTTAAAAGGATCTAGG
TGAAGATCCTTTTTGATAATCTCATGACCAAAATCCCTTAACGTGAGTTTTCGTTCCACTGAGCGTCAGA
CCCCGTAGAAAAGATCAAAGGATCTTCTTGAGATCCTTTTTTTCTGCGCGTAATCTGCTGCTTGCAAACA
AAAAAACCACCGCTACCAGCGGTGGTTTGTTTGCCGGATCAAGAGCTACCAACTCTTTTTCCGAAGGTAA
CTGGCTTCAGCAGAGCGCAGATACCAAATACTGTTCTTCTAGTGTAGCCGTAGTTAGGCCACCACTTCAA
GAACTCTGTAGCACCGCCTACATACCTCGCTCTGCTAATCCTGTTACCAGTGGCTGCTGCCAGTGGCGAT
AAGTCGTGTCTTACCGGGTTGGACTCAAGACGATAGTTACCGGATAAGGCGCAGCGGTCGGGCTGAACGG
GGGGTTCGTGCACACAGCCCAGCTTGGAGCGAACGACCTACACCGAACTGAGATACCTACAGCGTGAGCT
ATGAGAAAGCGCCACGCTTCCCGAAGGGAGAAAGGCGGACAGGTATCCGGTAAGCGGCAGGGTCGGAACA
GGAGAGCGCACGAGGGAGCTTCCAGGGGGAAACGCCTGGTATCTTTATAGTCCTGTCGGGTTTCGCCACC
TCTGACTTGAGCGTCGATTTTTGTGATGCTCGTCAGGGGGGCGGAGCCTATGGAAAAACGCCAGCAACGC
GGCCTTTTTACGGTTCCTGGCCTTTTGCTGGCCTTTTGCTCACATGTTCTTTCCTGCGTTATCCCCTGAT
TCTGTGGATAACCGTATTACCGCCTTTGAGTGAGCTGATACCGCTCGCCGCAGCCGAACGACCGAGCGCA
G
Features (pLannotate 1.2.2; 28 found; start..end, strand, type, name):
      1..26      +  rep_origin     RSF ori (fragment): Plasmids containing the RSF 1030 origin of replication can be propagated in E. coli cells that contain additional plasmids with compatible origins.
     28..120     +  CDS            lacI (fragment): lac repressor; lacI; The lac repressor binds to the lac operator to inhibit transcription in E. coli. This inhibition can be relieved by adding lactose or isopropyl-β-D-thiogalactopyranoside (IPTG).
    133..154     +  protein_bind   CAP binding site: CAP binding activates transcription in the presence of cAMP. E. coli catabolite activator protein
    169..199     +  promoter       lac promoter: promoter for the E. coli lac operon
    207..223     +  protein_bind   lac operator: The lac repressor binds to the lac operator to inhibit transcription in E. coli. This inhibition can be relieved by adding lactose or isopropyl-β-D-thiogalactopyranoside (IPTG). lac repressor encoded by lacI
    268..286     +  promoter       T3 promoter: promoter for bacteriophage T3 RNA polymerase
    314..540     +  promoter       RSV promoter: Rous sarcoma virus enhancer/promoter
    541..721     +  LTR            5' LTR (truncated): truncated 5' long terminal repeat (LTR) from HIV-1
    768..893     +  misc_feature   HIV-1 Ψ: packaging signal of human immunodeficiency virus type 1
    877..1240    +  CDS            HIV-1 gag (fragment): gag protein from human immunodeficiency virus 1; gag
   1386..1619    +  misc_feature   RRE: The Rev response element (RRE) of HIV-1 allows for Rev-dependent mRNA export from the nucleus to the cytoplasm.
   1996..2022    +  CDS            Rev (fragment): human immunodeficiency virus 1 (HIV-1) Rev protein; rev; enhances nuclear export of unspliced and incompletely spliced viral mRNAs
   2026..2266    +  promoter       U6 promoter: RNA polymerase III promoter for human U6 snRNA
   2314..2381    +  misc_RNA       tracrRNA (fragment): trans-activating CRISPR RNA for the Streptococcus pyogenes CRISPR/Cas9 system
   2430..2547    +  misc_feature   cPPT/CTS: central polypurine tract and central termination sequence of HIV-1
   2616..2827    +  promoter       EF-1α core promoter: core promoter for human elongation factor EF-1α
   2853..3452    +  CDS            PuroR (fragment): puromycin N-acetyltransferase; pac from Streptomyces; confers resistance to puromycin
   3468..4056    +  misc_feature   WPRE: woodchuck hepatitis virus posttranscriptional regulatory element
   4107..4126    +  misc_feature   cPPT/CTS (fragment): central polypurine tract and central termination sequence of HIV-1
   4128..4361    +  LTR            3' LTR (ΔU3): self-inactivating 3' long terminal repeat (LTR) from HIV-1
   4439..4560    +  polyA_signal   SV40 poly(A) signal: SV40 polyadenylation signal
   4600..4735    +  rep_origin     SV40 ori: SV40 origin of replication
   4756..4774    -  promoter       T7 promoter: promoter for bacteriophage T7 RNA polymerase
   4782..4937    +  CDS            lacZα (fragment): LacZα fragment of β-galactosidase; lacZ fragment
   4942..5370    +  rep_origin     f1 ori (sequence partly withheld): f1 bacteriophage origin of replication; arrow indicates direction of (+) strand synthesis
   5423..5527    +  promoter       AmpR promoter: bla
   5528..6388    +  CDS            AmpR: β-lactamase; bla; confers resistance to ampicillin, carbenicillin, and related antibiotics
   6559..7147    +  rep_origin     ori: high-copy-number ColE1/pMB1/pBR322/pUC origin of replication
