[The description below was written by a language model from this plasmid's Addgene catalogue record and pLannotate feature annotations shown in this document.]
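Description:
PTTG1 A9.4 gRNA is a third-generation lentiviral CRISPR guide plasmid built on the pLenti-sgRNA backbone and designed to target the human PTTG1 gene. It is maintained in E. coli through a high-copy ColE1/pUC-type origin and an ampicillin resistance gene (β-lactamase). An f1 origin and remnants of a lac/lacZα cloning region are also annotated. The viral portion has the typical third-generation layout. An RSV promoter replaces the U3 region to drive a truncated HIV-1 5' LTR, followed by the Ψ packaging signal with a gag fragment, the Rev response element for Rev-dependent export of genomic RNA, a cPPT/CTS element, WPRE to enhance transcript expression, and a self-inactivating ΔU3 3' LTR. An SV40 polyadenylation signal and SV40 origin lie downstream of the 3' LTR.

The payload comprises two expression units. A human U6 RNA polymerase III promoter drives the single guide RNA. The PTTG1-specific spacer was inserted by restriction cloning into BsmBI sites, which were destroyed in the process, upstream of the Streptococcus pyogenes tracrRNA-derived scaffold. An EF-1α core promoter separately drives puromycin N-acetyltransferase, allowing selection of transduced mammalian cells. No Cas9 is annotated, so the nuclease must be supplied by other means, such as a Cas9-expressing cell line.

The plasmid belongs to a series of guides used in a large-scale analysis of cell-cycle gene knockouts in human cells. The sequenced record is 7,302 nt, which is shorter than the 9,151 bp listed for the empty backbone. This may reflect loss of a stuffer fragment when the guide was cloned, although the record does not say so.
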