Addgene plasmid #90862: PTTG1 A9.4 gRNA
Purpose: 3rd generation lentiviral gRNA plasmid targeting human PTTG1
Depositing lab: Iain Cheeseman. Depositing organization: Whitehead Institute for Biomedical Research. Publication: Large-Scale Analysis of CRISPR/Cas9 Cell-Cycle Knockouts Reveals the Diversity of p53-Dependent Responses to Cell-Cycle Defects. McKinley KL, Cheeseman IM. Dev Cell. 2017 Feb 27;40(4):405-420.e2. doi: 10.1016/j.devcel.2017.01.012. Epub 2017 Feb 16. PubMed 28216383.
Backbone
  Vector backbone: pLenti-sgRNA
  Backbone manufacturer: Eric Lander & David Sabatini labs (Addgene plasmid #71409)
  Backbone size w/o insert (bp): 9151
  Vector type: Lentiviral, CRISPR
  Selectable markers: Puromycin
Growth in bacteria
  Bacterial resistance: Ampicillin, 100 μg/mL
  Growth temperature: 37°C
  Growth strain: NEB Stable
  Copy number: Unknown
Gene/Insert
  Gene/Insert name: PTTG1 (Guide Designation A9.4) (alt name: pKMKO series)
  gRNA/shRNA sequence: CACCgTCGAACGTTTTGCCAAAACG
  Species: H. sapiens (human)
  Promoter: U6
  Cloning method: Restriction Enzyme; 5′ cloning site BsmBI (destroyed during cloning); 3′ cloning site BsmBI (destroyed during cloning)
  Sequencing primers: 5′ hU6-F (5'-GAGGGCCTATTTCCCATGATT-3'); 3′ EF1a-R (5'-CACGGCGACTACTGCACTTA-3')
Terms and licenses: Academic/Nonprofit Terms; Industry Terms: Not Available to Industry
Depositor comments: Please note that gRNA target sequence listed is not strictly the 20nt spacer sequence, but also contains the 5' BsmBI overhang. For more information about knockout human cell lines generated using this plasmid, please see http://cellcycleknockouts.wi.mit.edu/ .
How to cite: PTTG1 A9.4 gRNA was a gift from Iain Cheeseman (Addgene plasmid # 90862 ; http://n2t.net/addgene:90862 ; RRID:Addgene_90862)
